>Addgene plasmid #28255 | pET-sCS4T+N | depositor partial sequence | sequence record 13383 | Author sequence
CATATGCACCACCACCACCACCACAAGAAATTATTAATCTCCAAAATTCCATTTGCAAGGCTAGTGAAAG
AAGTTACAGACGAGTTTACAACTAAAGATCAGGATTTACGTTGGCAGTCAATGGCGATTATGGCGTTACA
GGAAGCAAGCGAAGCGTATCTGGTAGGATTATTGGAACATACAAACCTCTTGGCGCTGCATGCAAAAAGA
ATTACTATAATGAAGAAAGACATGCAACTAGCAAGAAGAATCAGGGGACAGTTTCTGGTTCCGCGTGGAT
CCGGTGGTGGTCCTAAACTAACCGATGATGAAGTCATGGAGCGCCACAAACTAGCAGACGAAAACATGAG
AAAAGTGTGGTCCAACATCATAAGCAAATACGAGTCTATTGAAGAACAAGGAGACCTCGTAGACCTGAAA
ACTGGTGAAATAGTTGAAGATAATGGGCATATCAAGACGCTGACGGCCAACAACAGCACGAAAGATAAAA
GAACAAAATACACAAGCGTGCTCAGAGACATTATCGACATCAGCGACGAGGAAGATGGTGATAAAGGTGG
TGTCAAGCGTATTTCTGGTTTGATCTACGAAGAAGTCAGAGCCGTCTTGAAATCCTTCTTGGAATCCGTC
ATCAGGGACTCTGTTACTTACACTGAACACGCCAAGAGAAAGACTGTTACTTCTTTGGATGTTGTTTATG
CTTTGAAGAGACAAGGTAGAACCTTATATGGTTTCGGTGGTTAACTCGAG
