>Addgene plasmid #28255 | pET-sCS4T+N | addgene partial sequence | sequence record 35518 | 28255 with T7
ATTTTGTTTAACTTTAAGAAGGAGATATACATATGCACCACCACCACCACCACAAGAAATTATTAATCTC
CAAAATTCCATTTGCAAGGCTAGTGAAAGAAGTTACAGACGAGTTTACAACTAAAGATCAGGATTTACGT
TGGCAGTCAATGGCGATTATGGCGTTACAGGAAGCAAGCGAAGCGTATCTGGTAGGATTATTGGAACATA
CAAACCTCTTGGCGCTGCATGCAAAAAGAATTACTATAATGAAGAAAGACATGCAACTAGCAAGAAGAAT
CAGGGGACAGTTTCTGGTTCCGCGTGGATCCGGTGGTGGTCCTAAACTAACCGATGATGAAGTCATGGAG
CGCCACAAACTAGCAGACGAAAACATGAGAAAAGTGTGGTCCAACATCATAAGCAAATACGAGTCTATTG
AAGAACAAGGAGACCTCGTAGACCTGAAAACTGGTGAAATAGTTGAAGATAATGGGCATATCAAGACGCT
GACGGCCAACAACAGCACGAAAGATAAAAGAACAAAATACACAAGCGTGCTCAGAGACATTATCGACATC
AGCGACGAGGAAGATGGTGATAAAGGTGGTGTCAAGCGTATTTCTGGTTTGATCTACGAAGAAGTCAGAG
CCGTCTTGAAATCCTTCTTGGAATCCGTCATCAGGGACTCTGTTACTTACACTGAACACGCCAAGAGAAA
GACTGTTACTTCTTTGGATGTTGTTTATGCTTTGAAGAGACAAGGTAGAACCTTATATGGTTTCGGTGGT
TAACTCGAGCACCACCACCACCACCACCACCACTAATTGATTAATACCTAGGCTGCTAAACAAAGCCCGA
AAGGAAGCTGAGTTGGCTGCTGCCACCGCTGAGCAATAACTAGCATAACCCCTTGGGGCCTCTAAACGGG
TCTTGAGGGGTTTTTTGCTGAAAGGAGGAACTATATCCGGATTGGCGAATGGG
