[The description below was written by a language model from this plasmid's Addgene catalogue record.]
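Description:
pET-sCS4T+N is a bacterial expression plasmid built on the pET42+b backbone (about 6 kb without insert), selected with kanamycin and recorded as high copy. It is maintained in a general cloning strain, while a DE3-type BL21 strain supplying rare-codon tRNAs is recommended for protein production. That recommendation, together with the T7 promoter and T7 terminator sequencing primers, fits the usual pET arrangement in which the insert is transcribed by T7 RNA polymerase supplied by the host. No feature table is provided, so the promoter, origin and other backbone elements are not explicitly documented in the record.

The roughly 700 bp insert, cloned between NdeI and XhoI sites that both remain intact, encodes a single-chain fusion of three budding yeast (S. cerevisiae) components: the centromeric histone H3 variant Cse4 (CenH3), its chaperone Scm3, and histone H4, joined in the order CSE4-SCM3-H4. The chain includes a thrombin cleavage site, and in this version the Scm3 segment carries an extended N terminus relative to the related sCS4T construct, hence the "+N" in the name. A His tag at the N terminus of the insert allows metal-affinity purification. The record does not state the exact residue boundaries of each segment or where the thrombin site lies within the chain.

Linking the three polypeptides into one chain is a way to produce a stoichiometric complex from a single recombinant protein. The construct is associated with structural work on how Scm3 recognises the centromeric histone variant, and it is suited to producing this complex in E. coli for structural and biophysical studies.
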