Addgene plasmid #28255: pET-sCS4T+N
Depositing lab: Yawen Bai. Depositing organization: National Cancer Institute (NCI). Publication: Structural basis for recognition of centromere histone variant CenH3 by the chaperone Scm3. Zhou Z, Feng H, Zhou BR, Ghirlando R, Hu K, Zwolak A, Miller Jenkins LM, Xiao H, Tjandra N, Wu C, Bai Y. Nature. 2011 Apr 14. 472(7342):234-7. 10.1038/nature09854 PubMed 21412236.
Backbone
  Vector backbone: pET42+b
  Backbone size w/o insert (bp): 6000
  Vector type: Bacterial Expression
Growth in bacteria
  Bacterial resistance: Kanamycin, 50 μg/mL
  Growth temperature: 37°C
  Growth strain: DH5alpha
  Growth instructions: Plasmid is provided in DH5a cells. BL21-CodonPlus (DE3)-RILP Competent Cells from Agilent are recommended for expression.
  Copy number: High Copy
Gene/Insert
  Gene/Insert name: sCS4T+N (alt name: sCS4T with long SCM3)
  Species: S. cerevisiae (budding yeast)
  Insert size (bp): 700
  Mutation: single chain CSE4-SCM3-H4 with Thrombin site, SCM3 has a extended N terminus
  Tag / fusion protein: His (N terminal on insert)
  Cloning method: Restriction Enzyme; 5′ cloning site NdeI (not destroyed); 3′ cloning site XhoI (not destroyed)
  Sequencing primers: 5′ T7 pro; 3′ T7 ter
Terms and licenses: Academic/Nonprofit Terms; Industry Terms: Not Available to Industry
How to cite: pET-sCS4T+N was a gift from Yawen Bai (Addgene plasmid # 28255 ; http://n2t.net/addgene:28255 ; RRID:Addgene_28255)
